Addgene plasmid #239427: pAAV-F-RAM-CytoTape-V5
Purpose: CytoTape signal monomer for recording Fos protein activity
Depositing lab: Changyang Linghu. Depositing organization: University of Michigan. Publication: Scalable and multiplexed recorders of gene regulation dynamics across weeks. Zheng L, Shi D, Yan Y, Zhou B, Lim J, Hou Y, An B, Adhinarta JK, Lin M, Ko B, Joesten WC, Gautam M, Huez EDM, Kim EC, Klyder EG, Chang B, Pitchiaya S, Roberts MT, Cai DJ, Boyden ES, Wei D, Lio P, Linghu C. Nature. 2026 Jan 26. doi: 10.1038/s41586-026-10156-9. PubMed 41588170.
Backbone
  Vector backbone: pAAV-F-RAM
  Backbone manufacturer: Epoch Life Science, Inc.
  Backbone size w/o insert (bp): 5889
  Vector type: Mammalian Expression, AAV
Growth in bacteria
  Bacterial resistance: Ampicillin, 100 μg/mL
  Growth temperature: 37°C
  Growth strain: NEB Stable
  Copy number: High Copy
Gene/Insert
  Gene/Insert name: CytoTape-V5
  Species: Synthetic
  Promoter: F-RAM promoter
  Tag / fusion protein: V5-dMBP (C terminal on insert)
  Cloning method: Gibson Cloning
  Sequencing primers: 5′ TTGCGCAGATCGATAACTAGTGC; 3′ GCAAACAACAGATGGCTGGC
Terms and licenses: Academic/Nonprofit Terms; Industry Terms
Depositor comments: Please visit https://doi.org/10.1101/2025.05.10.653182 for bioRxiv preprint.
How to cite: pAAV-F-RAM-CytoTape-V5 was a gift from Changyang Linghu (Addgene plasmid # 239427 ; http://n2t.net/addgene:239427 ; RRID:Addgene_239427)
