[The description below was written by a language model from this plasmid's Addgene catalogue record and pLannotate feature annotations shown in this document.]
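Description:
pAAV-F-RAM-CytoTape-V5 is an AAV transfer plasmid for mammalian expression, built on the pAAV-F-RAM backbone. It is propagated in E. coli through a high-copy ColE1/pUC-type origin with ampicillin selection (AmpR under its own bla promoter), and it also carries an f1 phage origin. Two AAV2 inverted terminal repeats, one annotated only as a fragment, flank the expression cassette. When helper functions are supplied, the region between them can be packaged into recombinant AAV particles for delivery to mammalian cells. The use of a recombination-deficient growth strain fits the known instability of ITRs in bacteria.

The payload is the synthetic CytoTape-V5 coding sequence, driven by the F-RAM promoter and terminated by a bovine growth hormone polyadenylation signal. The promoter is named in the catalogue but was not annotated in the feature table; it presumably lies in the unannotated stretch just after the upstream ITR. The automated annotation breaks the open reading frame into four parts: a short segment matching the destabilising portion of d2EYFP, a full-length match to E. coli isoaspartyl dipeptidase (iadA), a maltose-binding protein (malE) segment, and a V5 epitope. The last two correspond to the recorded C-terminal V5-dMBP tag. How each segment contributes to the CytoTape design is not stated in the record. The short lacZα, lacI and SV40 large T antigen hits look like backbone remnants rather than functional elements.

The depositor describes the construct as a CytoTape signal monomer for recording Fos protein activity, so the V5-tagged monomer is produced when the Fos-responsive promoter is active. It belongs to a protein-based recorder system for tracking gene regulation dynamics over periods of weeks. The sequenced plasmid is close in length to the listed backbone size, so that figure probably reflects the whole construct.
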