Features (pLannotate 1.2.2; 14 found; start..end, strand, type, name):
      5..74      -  CDS            lacZα (fragment): LacZα fragment of β-galactosidase; lacZ fragment
     69..201     -  repeat_region  AAV2 ITR (fragment): inverted terminal repeat of adeno-associated virus serotype 2 inverted
    496..615     +  CDS            d2EYFP (fragment): EYFP destabilized by residues 422-461 of mouse ornithine decarboxylase, giving an in vivo half-life of ~2 hours mammalian codon-optimized
    625..1794    +  CDS            iadA: IADA_ECOLI - Also known as yjiF. Experimental evidence at protein level: Swiss-Prot protein existence level 1. Catalyzes the hydrolytic cleavage of a subset of L- isoaspartyl (L-beta-aspartyl) dipeptides. Used to degrade proteins damaged by L-isoaspartyl residues formation. The best substrate for the enzyme reported thus far is iso-Asp-Leu. From Escherichia coli (strain K12).
   1795..2880    +  CDS            malE (fragment): MALE_ECO57 - Experimental evidence at protein level: Swiss-Prot protein existence level 1. Part of the ABC transporter complex MalEFGK involved in maltose/maltodextrin import. Binds maltose and higher maltodextrins. From Escherichia coli O157:H7.
   2881..2921    +  CDS            V5 tag (fragment): epitope tag from simian virus 5
   2947..3154    +  polyA_signal   bGH poly(A) signal: bovine growth hormone polyadenylation signal
   3185..3253    -  CDS            large T antigen (fragment): large T antigen from SV40 (simian virus 40)
   3324..3457    +  repeat_region  AAV2 ITR: inverted terminal repeat of adeno-associated virus serotype 2 inverted
   3451..3507    -  CDS            lacI (fragment): lac repressor; lacI; The lac repressor binds to the lac operator to inhibit transcription in E. coli. This inhibition can be relieved by adding lactose or isopropyl-β-D-thiogalactopyranoside (IPTG).
   3690..4278    -  rep_origin     ori: high-copy-number ColE1/pMB1/pBR322/pUC origin of replication
   4449..5309    -  CDS            AmpR: β-lactamase; bla; confers resistance to ampicillin, carbenicillin, and related antibiotics
   5310..5414    -  promoter       AmpR promoter: bla
   5467..5895    -  rep_origin     f1 ori (sequence partly withheld): f1 bacteriophage origin of replication; arrow indicates direction of (+) strand synthesis
>Addgene plasmid #239427 | pAAV-F-RAM-CytoTape-V5 | addgene full sequence | sequence record 496236 | Addgene NGS Result
CCCATTCGCCATTCAGGCTGCGCAACTGTTGGGAAGGGCGATCGGTGCGGGCCTCTTCGCTATTACGCCA
GCTGCGCGCTCGCTCGCTCACTGAGGCCGCCCGGGCAAAGCCCGGGCGTCGGGCGACCTTTGGTCGCCCG
GCCTCAGTGAGCGAGCGAGCGCGCAGAGAGGGAGTGGCCAACTCCATCACTAGGGGTTCCTTGTAGTTAA
TGATTAACCCGCCATGCTACTTATCTACGTAGCCATGCTCTAGGAAGATCGTAGGTTAATTAAACGCGTA
CCCTAGAAGTTTGTTACTGACTCAGACTAGAAGTTTGTTACTGACTCAGACTAGAAGTTTGTTACTGACT
CAGACTAGAAGTTTGTTACTGACTCAGAACTCATTCATAAAACGCTTGTTATAAAAGCAGTGGCTGCGGC
GCCTCGTACTCCAACCGCATCTGCAGCGAGCAACTGAGAAGCCAAGACTGAGCCGGCGGCCGGATCCAGC
TCATGAGCCATGGCTTCCCGCCGGAGGTGGAGGAGCAGGATGATGGCACGCTGCCCATGTCTTGTGCCCA
GGAGAGCGGGATGGACCGTCACCCTGCAGCCTGTGCTTCTGCTAGGATCAATGTGGAATTCACCATGATT
GACTATACTGCTGCTGGTTTCACCCTCCTCCAAGGTGCACATCTGTACGCTCCTGAAGACAGAGGTATCT
GCGATGTGCTGGTTGCCAACGGTAAGATCATCGCTGTGGCCTCCAACATTCCTAGCGACATCGTTCCAAA
CTGCACCGTTGTCGATCTGAGCGGACAGATCCTCTGTCCAGGATTCATTGATCAGCACGTGCACCTCATT
GGAGGAGGAGGCGAAGCTGGTCCTACTACTAGAACTCCCGAAGTCGCACTGTCTCGCCTCACAGAGGCAG
GCGTTACCTCCGTCGTGGGACTCCTGGGTACTGATAGCATCTCTAGGCACCCTGAGTCTCTGCTGGCAAA
GACCAGAGCCCTCAATGAGGAGGGTATCTCCGCTTGGATGCTGACTGGTGCTTATCACGTCCCATCTCGC
ACCATTACTGGCAGCGTGGAGAAGGACGTTGCAATCATCGACAGAGTGATCGGTGTTAAGTGCGCTATCT
CCGACCACAGGAGCGCTGCTCCCGACGTCTATCACCTGGCCAACATGGCAGCCGAGAGCAGAGTCGGTGG
TCTGCTCGGTGGCAAGCCAGGAGTTACCGTGTTCCACATGGGTGACTCTAAGAAGGCACTGCAACCCATC
TATGACCTGCTGGAGAACTGTGACGTCCCAATCTCCAAGCTGCTGCCTACCCACGTCAACAGGAACGTGC
CTCTCTTCTACCAAGCTCTGGAGTTCGCAAGAAAGGGTGGCACCATCGACATCACCTCTAGCATTGATGA
ACCCGTCGCTCCAGCTGAGGGAATCGCAAGGGCTGTCCAAGCAGGTATCCCACTGGCAAGGGTGACACTC
AGCTCTGATGGCAACGGCTCCCAGCCATTCTTCGATGATGAAGGAAATCTGACTCACATTGGCGTGGCTG
GATTTGAAACTCTCCTGGAAACAGTTCAGGTTCTGGTTAAGGACTACGACTTCAGCATTTCTGACGCTCT
CAGACCACTCACCTCTAGCGTCGCTGGCTTCCTGAACCTGACTGGTAAAGGCGAAATCAAACCTGGTAAT
GACGCTGATCTGCTGGTGATGACACCCGAACTGCGCATTGAGCAGGTCTATGCAAGAGGAAAGCTGATGG
TTAAGGACGGAAAGGCTTGTGTCAAGGGCACATTCGAGACTGCTGGCAAACTGGTTATCTGGATCAATGG
CGATAAGGGCTACAATGGCCTGGCAGAGGTCGGTAAGAAGTTCGAGAAAGATACAGGCATCAAAGTTACT
GTGGAACACCCAGATAAGCTGGAGGAGAAGTTCCCTCAGGTCGCAGCAACTGGCGACGGTCCAGACATCA
TCTTCTGGGCACACGATAGGTTCGGTGGCTATGCCCAATCTGGCCTGCTGGCTGAGATTACTCCTGATAA
GGCTTTCCAGGACAAGCTGTATCCATTCACCTGGGATGCTGTGAGATACAATGGCAAGCTGATCGCATAC
CCTATTGCTGTGGAAGCTCTGAGCCTGATCTACAACAAGGACCTGCTGCCTAATCCTCCTAAGACATGGG
AAGAAATCCCTGCACTGGACAAGGAACTGAAGGCCAAAGGCAAGTCCGCACTGATGTTCAACCTGCAGGA
GCCTTACTTTACCTGGCCACTGATTGCTGCCGACGGTGGTTACGCTTTCAAGTACGAGAATGGTAAGTAC
GACATCAAAGATGTGGGTGTGGACAATGCTGGTGCCAAAGCTGGTCTGACTTTCCTGGTGGATCTGATCA
AGAACAAGCACATGAATGCAGACACTGACTATTCTATCGCAGAGGCTGCTTTCAACAAAGGCGAAACCGC
AATGACTATCAATGGTCCTTGGGCATGGTCTAACATCGACACTAGCAAAGTCAACTACGGTGTCACCGTT
CTGCCAACCTTCAAGGGTCAGCCAAGCAAACCTTTCGTTGGCGTGCTGAGCGCAGGTATCAACGCTGCCT
CTCCTAACAAAGAGCTGGCTAAGGAGTTTCTGGAGAACTACCTGCTGACAGACGAAGGTCTGGAGGCAGT
GAACAAGGACAAGCCACTGGGTGCCGTGGCTCTGAAGAGCTACGAAGAAGAACTGGCCAAGGACCCTCGC
ATCGCTGCTACAATGGAGAACGCACAGAAGGGTGAGATCATGCCAAACATCCCACAGATGAGCGCATTCT
GGTATGCCGTGAGGACCGCTGTTATCAACGCAGCTTCTGGCAGACAGACCGTGGATGAAGCCCTGAAAGA
CGCACAGACCGGTAAGCCTATCCCTAACCCTCTGCTCGGTCTCGATTCTACCTAAGCGGCCGCTCATAAA
GCTCGACTGTGCCTTCTAGTTGCCAGCCATCTGTTGTTTGCCCCTCCCCCGTGCCTTCCTTGACCCTGGA
AGGTGCCACTCCCACTGTCCTTTCCTAATAAAATGAGGAAATTGCATCGCATTGTCTGAGTAGGTGTCAT
TCTATTCTGGGGGGTGGGGTGGGGCAGGACAGCAAGGGGGAGGATTGGGAAGACAATAGCAGGCATGCTG
GGGATGCGGTCCGGACTGTACAATTGCATTCATTTTATGTTTCAGGTTCAGGGGGAGATGTGGGAGGTTT
TTTAAAGCAAGTAAAACCTCTACAAATGTGGTAAAATCGATAAGGATCTTCCTAGAGCATGGCTACGTAG
ATAAGTAGCATGGCGGGTTAATCATTAACTACAAGGAACCCCTAGTGATGGAGTTGGCCACTCCCTCTCT
GCGCGCTCGCTCGCTCACTGAGGCCGGGCGACCAAAGGTCGCCCGACGCCCGGGCTTTGCCCGGGCGGCC
TCAGTGAGCGAGCGAGCGCGCAGCTGCATTAATGAATCGGCCAACGCGCGGGGAGAGGCGGTTTGCGTAT
TGGGCGCTCTTCCGCTTCCTCGCTCACTGACTCGCTGCGCTCGGTCGTTCGGCTGCGGCGAGCGGTATCA
GCTCACTCAAAGGCGGTAATACGGTTATCCACAGAATCAGGGGATAACGCAGGAAAGAACATGTGAGCAA
AAGGCCAGCAAAAGGCCAGGAACCGTAAAAAGGCCGCGTTGCTGGCGTTTTTCCATAGGCTCCGCCCCCC
TGACGAGCATCACAAAAATCGACGCTCAAGTCAGAGGTGGCGAAACCCGACAGGACTATAAAGATACCAG
GCGTTTCCCCCTGGAAGCTCCCTCGTGCGCTCTCCTGTTCCGACCCTGCCGCTTACCGGATACCTGTCCG
CCTTTCTCCCTTCGGGAAGCGTGGCGCTTTCTCATAGCTCACGCTGTAGGTATCTCAGTTCGGTGTAGGT
CGTTCGCTCCAAGCTGGGCTGTGTGCACGAACCCCCCGTTCAGCCCGACCGCTGCGCCTTATCCGGTAAC
TATCGTCTTGAGTCCAACCCGGTAAGACACGACTTATCGCCACTGGCAGCAGCCACTGGTAACAGGATTA
GCAGAGCGAGGTATGTAGGCGGTGCTACAGAGTTCTTGAAGTGGTGGCCTAACTACGGCTACACTAGAAG
AACAGTATTTGGTATCTGCGCTCTGCTGAAGCCAGTTACCTTCGGAAAAAGAGTTGGTAGCTCTTGATCC
GGCAAACAAACCACCGCTGGTAGCGGTGGTTTTTTTGTTTGCAAGCAGCAGATTACGCGCAGAAAAAAAG
GATCTCAAGAAGATCCTTTGATCTTTTCTACGGGGTCTGACGCTCAGTGGAACGAAAACTCACGTTAAGG
GATTTTGGTCATGAGATTATCAAAAAGGATCTTCACCTAGATCCTTTTAAATTAAAAATGAAGTTTTAAA
TCAATCTAAAGTATATATGAGTAAACTTGGTCTGACAGTTACCAATGCTTAATCAGTGAGGCACCTATCT
CAGCGATCTGTCTATTTCGTTCATCCATAGTTGCCTGACTCCCCGTCGTGTAGATAACTACGATACGGGA
GGGCTTACCATCTGGCCCCAGTGCTGCAATGATACCGCGAGACCCACGCTCACCGGCTCCAGATTTATCA
GCAATAAACCAGCCAGCCGGAAGGGCCGAGCGCAGAAGTGGTCCTGCAACTTTATCCGCCTCCATCCAGT
CTATTAATTGTTGCCGGGAAGCTAGAGTAAGTAGTTCGCCAGTTAATAGTTTGCGCAACGTTGTTGCCAT
TGCTACAGGCATCGTGGTGTCACGCTCGTCGTTTGGTATGGCTTCATTCAGCTCCGGTTCCCAACGATCA
AGGCGAGTTACATGATCCCCCATGTTGTGCAAAAAAGCGGTTAGCTCCTTCGGTCCTCCGATCGTTGTCA
GAAGTAAGTTGGCCGCAGTGTTATCACTCATGGTTATGGCAGCACTGCATAATTCTCTTACTGTCATGCC
ATCCGTAAGATGCTTTTCTGTGACTGGTGAGTACTCAACCAAGTCATTCTGAGAATAGTGTATGCGGCGA
CCGAGTTGCTCTTGCCCGGCGTCAATACGGGATAATACCGCGCCACATAGCAGAACTTTAAAAGTGCTCA
TCATTGGAAAACGTTCTTCGGGGCGAAAACTCTCAAGGATCTTACCGCTGTTGAGATCCAGTTCGATGTA
ACCCACTCGTGCACCCAACTGATCTTCAGCATCTTTTACTTTCACCAGCGTTTCTGGGTGAGCAAAAACA
GGAAGGCAAAATGCCGCAAAAAAGGGAATAAGGGCGACACGGAAATGTTGAATACTCATACTCTTCCTTT
TTCAATATTATTGAAGCATTTATCAGGGTTATTGTCTCATGAGCGGATACATATTTGAATGTATTTAGAA
AAATAAACAAATAGGGGTTCCGCGCACATTTCCCCGAAAAGTGCCACCTAAATTGTAAGCGTTAATATTT
TGTTAAAATTCGCGTTAAATTTTTGTTAAATCAGCTCATTTTTTAACCAATAGGCCGAAATCGGCAAAAT
CCCTTATAAATCAAAAGAATAGACCGAGATAGGGT
[37 nt withheld, positions 5566-5602]
AAAGAACGTGGACTCCAACGTCAAAGG
[49 nt withheld, positions 5630-5678]
T
[91 nt withheld, positions 5680-5770]
G
[124 nt withheld, positions 5772-5895]
